>Addgene plasmid #68518 | P38-bio | depositor full sequence | sequence record 120630 | Full Sequence
AGATCTATACATTGAATCAATATTGGCAATTAGCCATATTAGTCATTGGTTATATAGCATAAATCAATAT
TGGCTATTGGCCATTGCATACGTTGTATCTATATCATAATATGTACATTTATATTGGCTCATGTCCAATA
TGACCGCCATGTTGACATTGATTATTGACTAGTTATTAATAGTAATCAATTACGGGGTCATTAGTTCATA
GCCCATATATGGAGTTCCGCGTTACATAACTTACGGTAAATGGCCCGCCTGGCTGACCGCCCAACGACCC
CCGCCCATTGACGTCAATAATGACGTATGTTCCCATAGTAACGCCAATAGGGACTTTCCATTGACGTCAA
TGGGTGGAGTATTTACGGTAAACTGCCCACTTGGCAGTACATCAAGTGTATCATATGCCAAGTCCGCCCC
CTATTGACGTCAATGACGGTAAATGGCCCGCCTGGCATTATGCCCAGTACATGACCTTACGGGACTTTCC
TACTTGGCAGTACATCTACGTATTAGTCATCGCTATTACCATGGTGATGCGGTTTTGGCAGTACACCAAT
GGGCGTGGATAGCGGTTTGACTCACGGGGATTTCCAAGTCTCCACCCCATTGACGTCAATGGGAGTTTGT
TTTGGCACCAAAATCAACGGGACTTTCCAAAATGTCGTAATAACCCCGCCCCGTTGACGCAAATGGGCGG
TAGGCGTGTACGGTGGGAGGTCTATATAAGCAGAGCTCGTTTAGTGAACCGTCAGATCCTCACTCTCTTC
CGCATCGCTGTCTGCGAGGGCCAGCTGTTGGGCTCGCGGTTGAGGACAAACTCTTCGCGGTCTTTCCAGT
ACTCTTGGATCGGAAACCCGTCGGCCTCCGAACGGTACTCCGCCACCGAGGGACCTGAGCGAGTCCGCAT
CGACCGGATCGGAAAACCTCTCGAGAAAGGCGTCTAACCAGTCACAGTCGCAAGGTAGGCTGAGCACCGT
GGCGGGCGGCAGCGGGTGGCGGTCGGGGTTGTTTCTGGCGGAGGTGCTGCTGATGATGTAATTAAAGTAG
GCGGTCTTGAGACGGCGGATGGTCGAGGTGAGGTGTGGCAGGCTTGAGATCCAGCTGTTGGGGTGAGTAC
TCCCTCTCAAAAGCGGGCATTACTTCTGCGCTAAGATTGTCAGTTTCCAAAAACGAGGAGGATTTGATAT
TCACCTGGCCCGATCTGGCCATACACTTGAGTGACAATGACATCCACTTTGCCTTTCTCTCCACAGGTGT
CCACTCCCAGGTCCAAGTTTGCCACCATGGAGTTTCAGACCCAGGTACTCATGTCCCTGCTGCTCTGCAT
GTCTGGTGCGGCCGCAAAAAGACACGTGGACCTGAGCAGCAGCGCCAAGAGCGTGTTCCTGCTGAATGTG
GCCCCTGGCGACACCGTGGTGTACACATGCCCCTACACCTTCAACCGCGAGATGCAGAACATGTGCGCCA
GAGAGAAAGAGTACTTCGACAAGAAGCTGTTCTGCTTCGAGCACGTGATCATCAACCGGAATGTGTTTCT
GCTGCGGGACTACGTGCGGGGAGCCTACAGCATGGTGTCCAAATACGTGAACAACGTGTACACCGCCCAG
TTCACCGTGCCCCCCGTGGTGCTGATGAACCGGCACTTCGAGTGCTACTGCTACATGGACGACGGCAACC
GGGTCGTGAAGAAAACCCTGAAGGTGCACATCAGCAAGGGCGTCGTGCGCAAGACCCCCGGCTGCGACTT
CAACGACGACTACAGAGAGACAACCGCCATCACCACCTTCAGCAACATGAACCGCAACAACGTGAAAGTG
TGCGACAGCTACCCCAAGGGCGGCGACACAATCGCCCTGCTGTGCCCCGTGAACTACGCCATCCAGCCTG
AGGGCTGCTTCGACCAGGTGTACATCAAGAAGGGGGACATCCAGAACGACAAGAACAAGCTGGAAGAACG
GTTCAACGTGGCCCGGAAGTGGGAGGCCGACAAGTACAAAGTCGTGAACATCGAGACACTGTTCGGCCAG
AAGCTGAACAGCCTGGGCGACGAGATGAGCAGATTCGCCAAGGTGCCCGTGACCAACGAGGAAATCAGCT
TCACCTGTACCTGTCAGGCCAACGACGGCAGCGACACCCTGATGATGAATGTGTACATGAACGAGGCCTA
CGACAAGTTCGTGAAGTCCAACCACGACCGGGGCGAGCACAGCAAGCACAACTTTGCCAGCACCACCGTG
ACCGAGCGGGAAGAGAGAAGCGGAGGCGCGCCGTCGACCTCCATCACGGCCTATAAGAGTGAGGGGGAGT
CAGCGGAGTTCTCCTTCCCACTCAACCTTGGAGAGGAAAGCCTGCAGGGAGAGTTGAGATGGAAGGCAGA
GAAGGCTCCTTCTTCCCAGTCCTGGATCACCTTCTCCCTAAAGAACCAAAAGGTGTCTGTGCAGAAGTCT
ACTAGCAACCCCAAGTTCCAGCTGTCCGAAACGCTCCCACTCACCCTTCAGATACCCCAGGTCTCCCTTC
AGTTTGCTGGTTCTGGCAACCTGACCCTGACTCTGGACAGAGGGATACTGTATCAGGAAGTGAACCTGGT
GGTGATGAAAGTGACTCAGCCCGACAGCAACACTTTGACCTGTGAGGTGATGGGACCCACCTCACCCAAG
ATGAGACTGATCTTGAAGCAGGAGAATCAGGAGGCCAGGGTCTCCAGGCAGGAGAAAGTGATTCAAGTGC
AGGCCCCTGAAGCAGGGGTGTGGCAATGTCTACTGAGTGAAGGTGAAGAGGTCAAGATGGACTCCAAGAT
CCAGGTTTTATCCAAAGGGTTGAATTCCGGATCACTGCATCATATTCTGGATGCACAGAAAATGGTGTGG
AATCATCGTTAAGTCTAGACACGTGATTAATTAAGGATCCCCCGACCTCGACCTCTGGCTAATAAAGGAA
ATTTATTTTCATTGCAATAGTGTGTTGGAATTTTTTGTGTCTCTCACTCGGAAGGACATATGGGAGGGCA
AATCATTTGGTCGAGATCCCTCGGAGATCTCTAGCTAGAGGATCGATCCCCGCCCCGGACGAACTAAACC
TGACTACGACATCTCTGCCCCTTCTTCGCGGGGCAGTGCATGTAATCCCTTCAGTTGGTTGGTACAACTT
GCCAACTGGGCCCTGTTCCACATGTGACACGGGGGGGGACCAAACACAAAGGGGTTCTCTGACTGTAGTT
GACATCCTTATAAATGGATGTGCACATTTGCCAACACTGAGTGGCTTTCATCCTGGAGCAGACTTTGCAG
TCTGTGGACTGCAACACAACATTGCCTTTATGTGTAACTCTTGGCTGAAGCTCTTACACCAATGCTGGGG
GACATGTACCTCCCAGGGGCCCAGGAAGACTACGGGAGGCTACACCAACGTCAATCAGAGGGGCCTGTGT
AGCTACCGATAAGCGGACCCTCAAGAGGGCATTAGCAATAGTGTTTATAAGGCCCCCTTGTTAACCCTAA
ACGGGTAGCATATGCTTCCCGGGTAGTAGTATATACTATCCAGACTAACCCTAATTCAATAGCATATGTT
ACCCAACGGGAAGCATATGCTATCGAATTAGGGTTAGTAAAAGGGTCCTAAGGAACAGCGATATCTCCCA
CCCCATGAGCTGTCACGGTTTTATTTACATGGGGTCAGGATTCCACGAGGGTAGTGAACCATTTTAGTCA
CAAGGGCAGTGGCTGAAGATCAAGGAGCGGGCAGTGAACTCTCCTGAATCTTCGCCTGCTTCTTCATTCT
CCTTCGTTTAGCTAATAGAATAACTGCTGAGTTGTGAACAGTAAGGTGTATGTGAGGTGCTCGAAAACAA
GGTTTCAGGTGACGCCCCCAGAATAAAATTTGGACGGGGGGTTCAGTGGTGGCATTGTGCTATGACACCA
ATATAACCCTCACAAACCCCTTGGGCAATAAATACTAGTGTAGGAATGAAACATTCTGAATATCTTTAAC
AATAGAAATCCATGGGGTGGGGACAAGCCGTAAAGACTGGATGTCCATCTCACACGAATTTATGGCTATG
GGCAACACATAATCCTAGTGCAATATGATACTGGGGTTATTAAGATGTGTCCCAGGCAGGGACCAAGACA
GGTGAACCATGTTGTTACACTCTATTTGTAACAAGGGGAAAGAGAGTGGACGCCGACAGCAGCGGACTCC
ACTGGTTGTCTCTAACACCCCCGAAAATTAAACGGGGCTCCACGCCAATGGGGCCCATAAACAAAGACAA
GTGGCCACTCTTTTTTTTGAAATTGTGGAGTGGGGGCACGCGTCAGCCCCCACACGCCGCCCTGCGGTTT
TGGACTGTAAAATAAGGGTGTAATAACTTGGCTGATTGTAACCCCGCTAACCACTGCGGTCAAACCACTT
GCCCACAAAACCACTAATGGCACCCCGGGGAATACCTGCATAAGTAGGTGGGCGGGCCAAGATAGGGGCG
CGATTGCTGCGATCTGGAGGACAAATTACACACACTTGCGCCTGAGCGCCAAGCACAGGGTTGTTGGTCC
TCATATTCACGAGGTCGCTGAGAGCACGGTGGGCTAATGTTGCCATGGGTAGCATATACTACCCAAATAT
CTGGATAGCATATGCTATCCTAATCTATATCTGGGTAGCATAGGCTATCCTAATCTATATCTGGGTAGCA
TATGCTATCCTAATCTATATCTGGGTAGTATATGCTATCCTAATTTATATCTGGGTAGCATAGGCTATCC
TAATCTATATCTGGGTAGCATATGCTATCCTAATCTATATCTGGGTAGTATATGCTATCCTAATCTGTAT
CCGGGTAGCATATGCTATCCTAATAGAGATTAGGGTAGTATATGCTATCCTAATTTATATCTGGGTAGCA
TATACTACCCAAATATCTGGATAGCATATGCTATCCTAATCTATATCTGGGTAGCATATGCTATCCTAAT
CTATATCTGGGTAGCATAGGCTATCCTAATCTATATCTGGGTAGCATATGCTATCCTAATCTATATCTGG
GTAGTATATGCTATCCTAATTTATATCTGGGTAGCATAGGCTATCCTAATCTATATCTGGGTAGCATATG
CTATCCTAATCTATATCTGGGTAGTATATGCTATCCTAATCTGTATCCGGGTAGCATATGCTATCCTCAT
GATAAGCTGTCAAACATGAGAATTTTCTTGAAGACGAAAGGGCCTCGTGATACGCCTATTTTTATAGGTT
AATGTCATGATAATAATGGTTTCTTAGACGTCAGGTGGCACTTTTCGGGGAAATGTGCGCGGAACCCCTA
TTTGTTTATTTTTCTAAATACATTCAAATATGTATCCGCTCATGAGACAATAACCCTGATAAATGCTTCA
ATAATATTGAAAAAGGAAGAGTATGAGTATTCAACATTTCCGTGTCGCCCTTATTCCCTTTTTTGCGGCA
TTTTGCCTTCCTGTTTTTGCTCACCCAGAAACGCTGGTGAAAGTAAAAGATGCTGAAGATCAGTTGGGTG
CACGAGTGGGTTACATCGAACTGGATCTCAACAGCGGTAAGATCCTTGAGAGTTTTCGCCCCGAAGAACG
TTTTCCAATGATGAGCACTTTTAAAGTTCTGCTATGTGGCGCGGTATTATCCCGTGTTGACGCCGGGCAA
GAGCAACTCGGTCGCCGCATACACTATTCTCAGAATGACTTGGTTGAGTACTCACCAGTCACAGAAAAGC
ATCTTACGGATGGCATGACAGTAAGAGAATTATGCAGTGCTGCCATAACCATGAGTGATAACACTGCGGC
CAACTTACTTCTGACAACGATCGGAGGACCGAAGGAGCTAACCGCTTTTTTGCACAACATGGGGGATCAT
GTAACTCGCCTTGATCGTTGGGAACCGGAGCTGAATGAAGCCATACCAAACGACGAGCGTGACACCACGA
TGCCTGCAGCAATGGCAACAACGTTGCGCAAACTATTAACTGGCGAACTACTTACTCTAGCTTCCCGGCA
ACAATTAATAGACTGGATGGAGGCGGATAAAGTTGCAGGACCACTTCTGCGCTCGGCCCTTCCGGCTGGC
TGGTTTATTGCTGATAAATCTGGAGCCGGTGAGCGTGGGTCTCGCGGTATCATTGCAGCACTGGGGCCAG
ATGGTAAGCCCTCCCGTATCGTAGTTATCTACACGACGGGGAGTCAGGCAACTATGGATGAACGAAATAG
ACAGATCGCTGAGATAGGTGCCTCACTGATTAAGCATTGGTAACTGTCAGACCAAGTTTACTCATATATA
CTTTAGATTGATTTAAAACTTCATTTTTAATTTAAAAGGATCTAGGTGAAGATCCTTTTTGATAATCTCA
TGACCAAAATCCCTTAACGTGAGTTTTCGTTCCACTGAGCGTCAGACCCCGTAGAAAAGATCAAAGGATC
TTCTTGAGATCCTTTTTTTCTGCGCGTAATCTGCTGCTTGCAAACAAAAAAACCACCGCTACCAGCGGTG
GTTTGTTTGCCGGATCAAGAGCTACCAACTCTTTTTCCGAAGGTAACTGGCTTCAGCAGAGCGCAGATAC
CAAATACTGTTCTTCTAGTGTAGCCGTAGTTAGGCCACCACTTCAAGAACTCTGTAGCACCGCCTACATA
CCTCGCTCTGCTAATCCTGTTACCAGTGGCTGCTGCCAGTGGCGATAAGTCGTGTCTTACCGGGTTGGAC
TCAAGACGATAGTTACCGGATAAGGCGCAGCGGTCGGGCTGAACGGGGGGTTCGTGCACACAGCCCAGCT
TGGAGCGAACGACCTACACCGAACTGAGATACCTACAGCGTGAGCTATGAGAAAGCGCCACGCTTCCCGA
AGGGAGAAAGGCGGACAGGTATCCGGTAAGCGGCAGGGTCGGAACAGGAGAGCGCACGAGGGAGCTTCCA
GGGGGAAACGCCTGGTATCTTTATAGTCCTGTCGGGTTTCGCCACCTCTGACTTGAGCGTCGATTTTTGT
GATGCTCGTCAGGGGGGCGGAGCCTATGGAAAAACGCCAGCAACGCGGCCTTTTTACGGTTCCTGGCCTT
TTGCTGGCCTTTTGCTCACATGTTCTTTCCTGCGTTATCCCCTGATTCTGTGGATAACCGTATTACCGCC
TTTGAGTGAGCTGATACCGCTCGCCGCAGCCGAACGACCGAGCGCAGCGAGTCAGTGAGCGAGGAAGCGG
AAGAGCGCCCAATACGCAAACCGCCTCTCCCCGCGCGTTGGCCGATTCATTAATGCAGCTGGCACGACAG
GTTTCCCGACTGGAAAGCGGGCAGTGAGCGCAACGCAATTAATGTGAGTTAGCTCACTCATTAGGCACCC
CAGGCTTTACACTTTATGCTTCCGGCTCGTATGTTGTGTGGAATTGTGAGCGGATAACAATTTCACACAG
GAAACAGCTATGACCATGATTACGCCAAGCTCTAGCTAGAGGTCGACCAATTCTCATGTTTGACAGCTTA
TCATCGCAGATCCGGGCAACGTTGTTGCCATTGCTGCAGGCGCAGAACTGGTAGGTATGGA
Features (pLannotate 1.2.2; 18 found; start..end, strand, type, name):
    154..533     +  enhancer       CMV enhancer: human cytomegalovirus immediate early enhancer
    535..734     +  promoter       CMV promoter: human cytomegalovirus (CMV) immediate early promoter
    802..840     +  misc_feature   Ad SA (fragment): adenovirus major late transcript splice acceptor (Friedrich and Soriano, 1991)
    873..1082    -  CDS            PTP (fragment): TERM_ADE02 - Experimental evidence at protein level: Swiss-Prot protein existence level 1. Protein covalently bound to the viral DNA that acts as a primer for viral genomic replication by DNA strand displacement. Assembles on the viral origin of replication in an initiation complex with viral polymerase, DBP, host NFIA and host POU2F1/OCT1. During initiation, the polymerase covalently couples the first dCTP with Ser- 580 of pTP. The terminal protein stimulates the template activity over 20 fold compared to protein-free templates. Neo-synthesized viral genomes are linked to two preterminal prot
   1113..1202    +  intron         chimeric intron (fragment): chimera between introns from adenovirus and immunoglobulin heavy chain genes
   1221..1267    +  CDS            IgH signal sequence (fragment): signal sequence from the mouse immunoglobulin heavy chain variable region
   2265..2825    +  CDS            Cd4 (fragment): CD4_RAT - Experimental evidence at protein level: Swiss-Prot protein existence level 1. Integral membrane glycoprotein that plays an essential role in the immune response and serves multiple functions in responses against both external and internal offenses. In T-cells, functions primarily as a coreceptor for MHC class II molecule:peptide complex. The antigens presented by class II peptides are derived from extracellular proteins while class I peptides are derived from cytosolic proteins. Interacts simultaneously with the T-cell receptor (TCR) and the MHC class II presented by antigen presenti
   2931..2986    +  polyA_signal   β-globin poly(A) signal: rabbit β-globin polyadenylation signal (Gil and Proudfoot, 1987)
   3500..5181    -  rep_origin     oriP (fragment): Epstein-Barr virus oriP replication origin (Yates et al., 2000)
   5308..5412    +  promoter       AmpR promoter: bla
   5413..6273    +  CDS            AmpR: β-lactamase; bla; confers resistance to ampicillin, carbenicillin, and related antibiotics
   6444..7032    +  rep_origin     ori: high-copy-number ColE1/pMB1/pBR322/pUC origin of replication
   7215..7307    +  CDS            lacI (fragment): lac repressor; lacI; The lac repressor binds to the lac operator to inhibit transcription in E. coli. This inhibition can be relieved by adding lactose or isopropyl-β-D-thiogalactopyranoside (IPTG).
   7320..7341    +  protein_bind   CAP binding site: CAP binding activates transcription in the presence of cAMP. E. coli catabolite activator protein
   7356..7386    +  promoter       lac promoter: promoter for the E. coli lac operon
   7394..7410    +  protein_bind   lac operator: The lac repressor binds to the lac operator to inhibit transcription in E. coli. This inhibition can be relieved by adding lactose or isopropyl-β-D-thiogalactopyranoside (IPTG). lac repressor encoded by lacI
   7480..7496    +  promoter       tet promoter (fragment): E. coli promoter for tetracycline efflux protein gene
   7506..7531    -  CDS            bla(M) (fragment): β-lactamase lacking the signal sequence; bla(M); allows cytosolic expression of β-lactamase
