[The description below was written by a language model from this plasmid's Addgene catalogue record and pLannotate feature annotations shown in this document.]
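Description:
P38-bio is a mammalian expression plasmid built on the pTT3 backbone for producing the ectodomain of the Plasmodium vivax merozoite protein P38 (PVX_097960) as a secreted, tagged recombinant protein. It is maintained in E. coli through a high-copy ColE1/pUC-type origin with ampicillin selection (AmpR). It also carries an Epstein-Barr virus oriP fragment, which supports episomal maintenance in mammalian cells that supply EBNA1, an arrangement generally used for high-yield transient expression. Short lac regulatory fragments and other small bacterial remnants annotated near the end of the sequence appear to be backbone leftovers with no stated role.

Expression is driven by the CMV enhancer and promoter. Downstream lie adenovirus-derived leader and splice elements and a chimeric intron fragment, which typically enhance transcript processing; the "PTP" hit on the opposite strand most likely reflects this adenoviral leader region rather than a real coding sequence. A mouse immunoglobulin heavy chain signal sequence fragment precedes the insert and would direct the product into the secretory pathway. The P38 ectodomain itself is not annotated by the feature tool but fits the gap between the signal sequence and the tag, cloned between retained NotI and AscI sites. All NXT/S sequons were changed to NXA, which removes potential N-linked glycosylation sites that mammalian cells would otherwise modify. The C-terminus is fused to rat CD4 domains 3 and 4 and an enzymatic biotinylation sequence, and the transcript ends at a rabbit β-globin polyadenylation signal. The biotin tag allows capture on streptavidin surfaces. The construct belongs to a library of P. vivax merozoite proteins used to look for vaccine candidates and protein-protein interactions.
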