Addgene plasmid #68518: P38-bio
Purpose: Expresses full-length P. vivax P38 ectodomain in mammalian cells. C-terminal rat Cd4d3+4 tag, biotinylation sequence
Depositing lab: Julian Rayner & Gavin Wright. Depositing organization: Wellcome Sanger Institute. Publication: A Library of Plasmodium vivax Recombinant Merozoite Proteins Reveals New Vaccine Candidates and Protein-Protein Interactions. Hostetler JB, Sharma S, Bartholdson SJ, Wright GJ, Fairhurst RM, Rayner JC. PLoS Negl Trop Dis. 2015 Dec 23;9(12):e0004264. doi: 10.1371/journal.pntd.0004264. eCollection 2015 Dec. PubMed 26701602.
Backbone
  Vector backbone: pTT3
  Backbone manufacturer: Yves Durocher, NRC
  Backbone size w/o insert (bp): 6654
  Vector type: Mammalian Expression
Growth in bacteria
  Bacterial resistance: Ampicillin, 100 μg/mL
  Growth temperature: 37°C
  Growth strain: DH5alpha
  Copy number: High Copy
Gene/Insert
  Gene/Insert name: P38 (alt name: PVX_097960)
  Mutation: All NXT/S sites mutated to NXA, where X is any amino acid except Proline
  Promoter: CMV
  Tag / fusion protein: rat CD4 d3+4, enzymatic biotinylation sequence (C terminal on backbone)
  Cloning method: Restriction Enzyme; 5′ cloning site NotI (not destroyed); 3′ cloning site AscI (not destroyed)
  Sequencing primers: 5′ pMT2-F; 3′ rb_glob_PA_term-R
Terms and licenses: Academic/Nonprofit Terms; Industry Terms: Not Available to Industry
How to cite: P38-bio was a gift from Julian Rayner & Gavin Wright (Addgene plasmid # 68518 ; http://n2t.net/addgene:68518 ; RRID:Addgene_68518)
