>Addgene plasmid #68518 | P38-bio | depositor partial sequence | sequence record 120631 | P38 from Not1 to Asc1 restriction sites
GCGGCCGCAAAAAGACACGTGGACCTGAGCAGCAGCGCCAAGAGCGTGTTCCTGCTGAATGTGGCCCCTG
GCGACACCGTGGTGTACACATGCCCCTACACCTTCAACCGCGAGATGCAGAACATGTGCGCCAGAGAGAA
AGAGTACTTCGACAAGAAGCTGTTCTGCTTCGAGCACGTGATCATCAACCGGAATGTGTTTCTGCTGCGG
GACTACGTGCGGGGAGCCTACAGCATGGTGTCCAAATACGTGAACAACGTGTACACCGCCCAGTTCACCG
TGCCCCCCGTGGTGCTGATGAACCGGCACTTCGAGTGCTACTGCTACATGGACGACGGCAACCGGGTCGT
GAAGAAAACCCTGAAGGTGCACATCAGCAAGGGCGTCGTGCGCAAGACCCCCGGCTGCGACTTCAACGAC
GACTACAGAGAGACAACCGCCATCACCACCTTCAGCAACATGAACCGCAACAACGTGAAAGTGTGCGACA
GCTACCCCAAGGGCGGCGACACAATCGCCCTGCTGTGCCCCGTGAACTACGCCATCCAGCCTGAGGGCTG
CTTCGACCAGGTGTACATCAAGAAGGGGGACATCCAGAACGACAAGAACAAGCTGGAAGAACGGTTCAAC
GTGGCCCGGAAGTGGGAGGCCGACAAGTACAAAGTCGTGAACATCGAGACACTGTTCGGCCAGAAGCTGA
ACAGCCTGGGCGACGAGATGAGCAGATTCGCCAAGGTGCCCGTGACCAACGAGGAAATCAGCTTCACCTG
TACCTGTCAGGCCAACGACGGCAGCGACACCCTGATGATGAATGTGTACATGAACGAGGCCTACGACAAG
TTCGTGAAGTCCAACCACGACCGGGGCGAGCACAGCAAGCACAACTTTGCCAGCACCACCGTGACCGAGC
GGGAAGAGAGAAGCGGAGGCGCGCC
