>Addgene plasmid #68518 | P38-bio | addgene partial sequence | sequence record 124235 | pMT2-F 5'-TTGCCTTTCTCTCCACAGGT-3'
ATGGAGTTTCAGACCCAGGTACTCATGTCCCTGCTGCTCTGCATGTCTGGTGCGGCCGCAAAAAGACACG
TGGACCTGAGCAGCAGCGCCAAGAGCGTGTTCCTGCTGAATGTGGCCCCTGGCGACACCGTGGTGTACAC
ATGCCCCTACACCTTCAACCGCGAGATGCAGAACATGTGCGCCAGAGAGAAAGAGTACTTCGACAAGAAG
CTGTTCTGCTTCGAGCACGTGATCATCAACCGGAATGTGTTTCTGCTGCGGGACTACGTGCGGGGAGCCT
ACAGCATGGTGTCCAAATACGTGAACAACGTGTACACCGCCCAGTTCACCGTGCCCCCCGTGGTGCTGAT
GAACCGGCACTTCGAGTGCTACTGCTACATGGACGACGGCAACCGGGTCGTGAAGAAAACCCTGAAGGTG
CACATCAGCAAGGGCGTCGTGCGCAAGACCCCCGGCTGCGACTTCAACGACGACTACAGAGAGACAACCG
CCATCACCACCTTCAGCAACATGAACCGCAACAACGTGAAAGTGTGCGACAGCTACCCCAAGGGCGGCGA
CACAATCGCCCTGCTGTGCCCCGTGAACTACGCCATCCAGCCTGAGGGCTGCTTCGACCAGGTGTACATC
AAGAAGGGGGACATCCAGAACGACAAGAACAAGCTGGAAGAACGGTTCAACGTGGCCCGGAAGTGGGAGG
CCGACAAGTACAAAGTCGTGAACATCGAGACACTGTTCGGCCAGAAGCTGAACAGCCTGGGCGACGAGAT
GAGCAGATTCGCCAAGGTGCCCGTGACCAACGAGGAAATCAGCTTCACCTGTACCTGTCAGGCCAACGAC
GGCAGCGACACCCTGATGATGAATGTGTACATGAACGAGGCCTACGACAAGTTCGTGAAGTCCAACCACG
ACCGGGGCGAGCACAGCAAGCACAACTTTGCCAGCACCACCGTGACCGAGCGGGAAGAGAGAAGCGGAGG
CGCGCCGTCGACCTCCATCACGGCCTATAAGAGTGAGGGGGAGTCAGCGGAGTTCTCCTTCCCACTCAAC
CTTGGA
