>Addgene plasmid #68518 | P38-bio | addgene partial sequence | sequence record 124236 | rb_glob_PA_term-R 5'-CCCATATGTCCTTCCGAGTG-3'
CACTATTGCAATGAAAATAAATTTCCTTTATTAGCCAGAGGTCGAGGTCGGGGGATCCTTAATTAATCAC
GTGTCTAGACTTAACGATGATTCCACACCATTTTCTGTGCATCCAGAATATGATGCAGTGATCCGGAATT
CAACCCTTTGGATAAAACCTGGATCTTGGAGTCCATCTTGACCTCTTCACCTTCACTCAGTAGACATTGC
CACACCCCTGCTTCAGGGGCCTGCACTTGAATCACTTTCTCCTGCCTGGAGACCCTGGCCTCCTGATTCT
CCTGCTTCAAGATCAGTCTCATCTTGGGTGAGGTGGGTCCCATCACCTCACAGGTCAAAGTGTTGCTGTC
GGGCTGAGTCACTTTCATCACCACCAGGTTCACTTCCTGATACAGTATCCCTCTGTCCAGAGTCAGGGTC
AGGTTGCCAGAACCAGCAAACTGAAGGGAGACCTGGGGTATCTGAAGGGTGAGTGGGAGCGTTTCGGACA
GCTGGAACTTGGGGTTGCTAGTAGACTTCTGCACAGACACCTTTTGGTTCTTTAGGGAGAAGGTGATCCA
GGACTGGGAAGAAGGAGCCTTCTCTGCCTTCCATCTCAACTCTCCCTGCAGGCTTTCCTCTCCAAGGTTG
AGTGGGAAGGAGAACTCCGCTGACTCCCCCTCACTCTTATAGGCCGTGATGGAGGTCGACGGCGCGCCTC
CGCTTCTCTCTTCCCGCTCGGTCACGGTGGTGCTGGCAAAGTTGTGCTTGCTGTGCTCGCCCCGGTCGTG
GTTGGACTTCACGAACTTGTCGTAGGCCTCGTTCATGTACACATTCATCATCAGGGTGTCGCTGCCGTCG
TTGGCCTGACAGGTACAGGTGAAGCTGATTTCCTCGTTGGTCACGGGCACCTTGGCGAATCTGCTCATCT
CGTCGCCCAGGCTGTTCAGCTTCTGGCCGAACAGTGTCTCGATGTTCACGACTTTGTACTTGTCGGCCTC
CCACTTCCGGGCCACGTTGAACCGTTCTTCCAGCTTGTTCTTGTCGTTCTGGATGTCCCCCTTCTTGATG
TACACCTGGTCGAAGCAGCCCTCAGGCTGGATGGCGTAGTTCA
